Addgene plasmid #229337: pXTK100 [Term_neo_PartType7]
Purpose: XanthoMoClo Golden Gate Part Plasmid for cloning, contains Term_neo_PartType7
Depositing lab: Michael Springer. Depositing organization: Harvard Medical School. Publication: XanthoMoClo horizontal line A Robust Modular Cloning Genetic Toolkit for the Genera Xanthobacter and Roseixanthobacter. Soltysiak MPM, Ory ALH, Lee AD, Christophersen CE, Jalihal AP, Springer M. ACS Synth Biol. 2025 Apr 18;14(4):1173-1190. doi: 10.1021/acssynbio.4c00806. Epub 2025 Mar 13. PubMed 40080684.
Backbone
  Vector backbone: pXTK
  Vector type: Bacterial Expression
Growth in bacteria
  Bacterial resistance: Ampicillin, 100 μg/mL
  Growth temperature: 37°C
  Growth strain: DH5alpha
  Copy number: Low Copy
Gene/Insert
  Gene/Insert name: neo Terminator (alt name: Term_neo_PartType7)
  Species: Synthetic
  Cloning method: Restriction Enzyme; 5′ cloning site unknown (unknown if destroyed)
Terms and licenses: Academic/Nonprofit Terms; Industry Terms: Not Available to Industry
How to cite: pXTK100 [Term_neo_PartType7] was a gift from Michael Springer (Addgene plasmid # 229337 ; http://n2t.net/addgene:229337 ; RRID:Addgene_229337)
