[The description below was written by a language model from this plasmid's Addgene catalogue record and pLannotate feature annotations shown in this document.]
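Description:
pXTK100 [Term_neo_PartType7] is a small (about 1.7 kb) Golden Gate part plasmid from the XanthoMoClo modular cloning toolkit, which was developed for genetic engineering of the bacterial genera Xanthobacter and Roseixanthobacter. It is built on the pXTK backbone, is catalogued as a bacterial expression vector, and is maintained in E. coli under ampicillin selection. The annotated sequence is almost entirely housekeeping: a ColE1/pMB1/pUC-type origin of replication, followed by the bla promoter and the TEM beta-lactamase coding sequence that confers ampicillin resistance. The annotation tool labels this origin family as high copy, whereas the catalogue entry lists the plasmid as low copy; the record does not resolve that difference.

The payload is a synthetic "neo" transcriptional terminator formatted as a Type 7 part in the toolkit's hierarchy. In modular cloning systems, the part type defines the position a fragment occupies in an assembled transcription unit or vector, set by the overhangs released on Type IIS restriction digestion. However, the record does not state the specific enzymes, the overhangs or the exact role of the Type 7 position. The neo terminator is not annotated under that name in the feature table. The only terminator detected is a short element matching the bacteriophage fd central terminator, located just downstream of bla. Whether this corresponds to the deposited part or is a backbone insulator cannot be determined from the record, and the remaining unannotated stretches are short. The plasmid carries no promoter-driven cargo gene of its own and serves as a storage and donor vector, supplying the terminator part for one-pot Golden Gate assembly of higher-level constructs.
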