Features (pLannotate 1.2.2; 4 found; start..end, strand, type, name):
      1..589     +  rep_origin     ori: high-copy-number ColE1/pMB1/pBR322/pUC origin of replication
    700..791     +  promoter       AmpR promoter: bla
    792..1649    +  CDS            bla: BLAT_ECOLX - Experimental evidence at protein level: Swiss-Prot protein existence level 1. TEM-type are the most prevalent beta-lactamases in enterobacteria; they hydrolyze the beta-lactam bond in susceptible beta-lactam antibiotics, thus conferring resistance to penicillins and cephalosporins. TEM-3 and TEM-4 are capable of hydrolyzing cefotaxime and ceftazidime. TEM-5 is capable of hydrolyzing ceftazidime. TEM-6 is capable of hydrolyzing ceftazidime and aztreonam. TEM-8/CAZ-2, TEM- 16/CAZ-7 and TEM-24/CAZ-6 are markedly active against ceftazidime. IRT- 4 shows resistance to beta-lactamase in
   1656..1695    +  terminator     fd terminator: central terminator from bacteriophage fd (Otsuka and Kunisawa, 1982)
>Addgene plasmid #229337 | pXTK100 [Term_neo_PartType7] | addgene full sequence | sequence record 464820 | Addgene NGS Result
TTGAGATCCTTTTTTTCTGCGCGTAATCTGCTGCTTGCAAACAAAAAAACCACCGCTACCAGCGGTGGTT
TGTTTGCCGGATCAAGAGCTACCAACTCTTTTTCCGAAGGTAACTGGCTTCAGCAGAGCGCAGATACCAA
ATACTGTTCTTCTAGTGTAGCCGTAGTTAGGCCACCACTTCAAGAACTCTGTAGCACCGCCTACATACCT
CGCTCTGCTAATCCTGTTACCAGTGGCTGCTGCCAGTGGCGATAAGTCGTGTCTTACCGGGTTGGACTCA
AGACGATAGTTACCGGATAAGGCGCAGCGGTCGGGCTGAACGGGGGGTTCGTGCACACAGCCCAGCTTGG
AGCGAACGACCTACACCGAACTGAGATACCTACAGCGTGAGCTATGAGAAAGCGCCACGCTTCCCGAAGG
GAGAAAGGCGGACAGGTATCCGGTAAGCGGCAGGGTCGGAACAGGAGAGCGCACGAGGGAGCTTCCAGGG
GGAAACGCCTGGTATCTTTATAGTCCTGTCGGGTTTCGCCACCTCTGACTTGAGCGTCGATTTTTGTGAT
GCTCGTCAGGGGGGCGGAGCCTATGGAAAAACGCCAGCAACGCGAGTCGGTCTCTATCCTAATTAATTGG
ACCGCGGTCCGCGCGGCTGTGAGACCAGAGTAGCCCGCCTAATGAGCGGGCTTTTTTTTAATTCCCCTAT
TTGTTTATTTTTCTAAATACATTCAAATATGTATCCGCTCATGAGACAATAACCCTGATAAATGCTTCAA
TAATATTGAAAAAGGAAGAGTATGAGCATTCAGCATTTTCGTGTGGCGCTGATTCCGTTTTTTGCGGCGT
TTTGCCTGCCGGTGTTTGCGCATCCGGAAACCCTGGTGAAAGTGAAAGATGCGGAAGATCAACTGGGTGC
GCGCGTGGGCTATATTGAACTGGATCTGAACAGCGGCAAAATTCTGGAATCTTTTCGTCCGGAAGAACGT
TTTCCGATGATGAGCACCTTTAAAGTGCTGCTGTGCGGTGCGGTTCTGAGCCGTGTGGATGCGGGCCAGG
AACAACTGGGCCGTCGTATTCATTATAGCCAGAACGATCTGGTGGAATATAGCCCGGTGACCGAAAAACA
TCTGACCGATGGCATGACCGTGCGTGAACTGTGCAGCGCGGCGATTACCATGAGCGATAACACCGCGGCG
AACCTGCTGCTGACGACCATTGGCGGTCCGAAAGAACTGACCGCGTTTCTGCATAACATGGGCGATCATG
TGACCCGTCTGGATCGTTGGGAACCGGAACTGAACGAAGCGATTCCGAACGATGAACGTGATACCACCAT
GCCGGCAGCAATGGCGACCACCCTGCGTAAACTGCTGACGGGTGAGCTGCTGACCCTGGCAAGCCGCCAG
CAACTGATTGATTGGATGGAAGCGGATAAAGTGGCGGGTCCGCTGCTGCGTAGCGCGCTGCCGGCTGGCT
GGTTTATTGCGGATAAAAGCGGTGCGGGCGAACGTGGCAGCCGTGGCATTATTGCGGCGCTGGGCCCGGA
TGGTAAACCGAGCCGTATTGTGGTGATTTATACCACCGGCAGCCAGGCGACGATGGATGAACGTAACCGT
CAGATTGCGGAAATTGGCGCGAGCCTGATTAAACATTGGTAAACCGATACAATTAAAGGCTCCTTTTGGA
GCCTTTTTTTTTGGACGACCCTTGTCAGATCAAAGGATCTTC
